Addgene plasmid #16474: pCMV-Neo-Bam EB-1
Depositing lab: Bert Vogelstein. Depositing organization: Johns Hopkins University and School of Medicine. Publication: APC binds to the novel protein EB1. Su LK, Burrell M, Hill DE, Gyuris J, Brent R, Wiltshire R, Trent J, Vogelstein B, Kinzler KW. Cancer Res. 1995 Jul 15. 55(14):2972-7. PubMed 7606712.
Backbone
  Vector backbone: pCMV-Neo-Bam
  Backbone manufacturer: Vogelstein Lab
  Backbone size w/o insert (bp): 6600
  Vector type: Mammalian Expression
  Selectable markers: Neomycin (select with G418)
Growth in bacteria
  Bacterial resistance: Ampicillin, 100 μg/mL
  Growth temperature: 37°C
  Growth strain: DH5alpha
  Copy number: High Copy
Gene/Insert
  Gene/Insert name: EB-1 (alt name: EB1)
  Species: H. sapiens (human)
  Entrez Gene: MAPRE1 (a.k.a. EB1)
  Cloning method: Restriction Enzyme; 5′ cloning site BamHI (destroyed during cloning); 3′ cloning site BamHI (destroyed during cloning)
  Sequencing primers: 5′ n/a
Terms and licenses: Academic/Nonprofit Terms; Industry Terms: Not Available to Industry
Depositor comments: EB-1 was cloned as a BglII fragment into the BamHI site of pCMV-Neo-Bam.
How to cite: pCMV-Neo-Bam EB-1 was a gift from Bert Vogelstein (Addgene plasmid # 16474 ; http://n2t.net/addgene:16474 ; RRID:Addgene_16474)
