[The description below was written by a language model from this plasmid's Addgene catalogue record.]
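Description:
pCMV-Neo-Bam EB-1 is a mammalian expression plasmid built on the pCMV-Neo-Bam backbone (about 6.6 kb without insert). It carries the human EB-1 coding sequence, now known as MAPRE1 (EB1). EB1 was originally identified as a binding partner of the APC tumour suppressor, which is the context in which this construct was made. It is now widely known as a microtubule plus-end-tracking protein. The plasmid is maintained in E. coli as a high-copy vector under ampicillin selection. It also carries a neomycin resistance marker, so transfected mammalian cells can be selected with G418 to obtain stable lines.

The insert was excised as a BglII fragment and ligated into the single BamHI cloning site of the backbone. BglII and BamHI produce compatible overhangs, but the resulting junctions are recognised by neither enzyme. Both flanking BamHI sites are therefore destroyed, and the insert cannot be released with BamHI. The backbone name implies that expression is driven by a cytomegalovirus (CMV) promoter, which gives strong constitutive transcription in many mammalian cell types. The record does not explicitly list the promoter, the polyadenylation signal or the bacterial origin, and no feature table is available to confirm them. No epitope tags, fusion partners or reporters are recorded, and the insert size is not stated.

The plasmid is suited to transient or stable overexpression of human EB1 in cultured mammalian cells. Possible applications include studying its interaction with APC or its role in microtubule dynamics.
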