>Addgene plasmid #16474 | pCMV-Neo-Bam EB-1 | addgene partial sequence | sequence record 23214 | 16474 with Bglob-intron-F
CTTNATGATTCACTGTTTGAGATGAGGATAAAATACTCTGAGTCCAAACCGGGCCCCTCTGCTAACCATG
TTCATGCCTTCTTCTCTTTCCTACAGCTCCTGGGCAACGTGCTGGTTGTTGTGCTGTCTCATCATTTTGG
CAAAGAATTCCTCGACGGATCTAAG
[390 nt withheld, positions 166-555]
CAAGGTCAAGAAACTGCAGTGGCTCCTTCCCTTGTTGCTCCAGCTCTGAATAAACCGAAGAAACCTCTCA
CTTCTAGCAGTGCAGCTCCCCAGAGGCCCATCTCAACACAGAGAACCGCTGCGGCTCCTAAGCTGCNCCT
GGTGGGGTGCGAAAGAACCCTGGGGTGGCCACGGAGACGACGATGCGCTGANTNGATGCAGCAGGNCACG
TATTGAACTACTGTTGAGACTGGAAAAGAGAGGGATTCTCTTCG
